>Addgene plasmid #51301 | pINDUCER21-ERG | addgene full sequence | sequence record 148185 | Addgene NGS results
AGCGCCCAATACGCAAACCGCCTCTCCCCGCGCGTTGGCCGATTCATTAATGCAGCAAGCTCATGGCTGA
CTAATTTTTTTTATTTATGCAGAGGCCGAGGCCGCCTCGGCCTCTGAGCTATTCCAGAAGTAGTGAGGAG
GCTTTTTTGGAGGCCTAGGCTTTTGCAAAAAGCTCCCCGTGGCACGACAGGTTTCCCGACTGGAAAGCGG
GCAGTGAGCGCAACGCAATTAATGTGAGTTAGCTCACTCATTAGGCACCCCAGGCTTTACACTTTATGCT
TCCGGCTCGTATGTTGTGTGGAATTGTGAGCGGATAACAATTTCACACAGGAAACAGCTATGACATGATT
ACGAATTTCACAAATAAAGCATTTTTTTCACTGCATTCTAGTTGTGGTTTGTCCAAACTCATCAATGTAT
CTTATCATGTCTGGATCAACTGGATAACTCAAGCTAACCAAAATCATCCCAAACTTCCCACCCCATACCC
TATTACCACTGCCAATTACCTGTGGTTTCATTTACTCTAAACCTGTGATTCCTCTGAATTATTTTCATTT
TAAAGAAATTGTATTTGTTAAATATGTACTACAAACTTAGTAGTTGGAAGGGCTAATTCACTCCCAAAGA
AGACAAGATATCCTTGATCTGTGGATCTACCACACACAAGGCTACTTCCCTGATTAGCAGAACTACACAC
CAGGGCCAGGGGTCAGATATCCACTGACCTTTGGATGGTGCTACAAGCTAGTACCAGTTGAGCCAGATAA
GGTAGAAGAGGCCAATAAAGGAGAGAACACCAGCTTGTTACACCCTGTGAGCCTGCATGGGATGGATGAC
CCGGAGAGAGAAGTGTTAGAGTGGAGGTTTGACAGCCGCCTAGCATTTCATCACGTGGCCCGAGAGCTGC
ATCCGGAGTACTTCAAGAACTGCTGATATCGAGCTTGCTACAAGGGACTTTCCGCTGGGGACTTTCCAGG
GAGGCGTGGCCTGGGCGGGACTGGGGAGTGGCGAGCCCTCAGATCCTGCATATAAGCAGCTGCTTTTTGC
CTGTACTGGGTCTCTCTGGTTAGACCAGATCTGAGCCTGGGAGCTCTCTGGCTAACTAGGGAACCCACTG
CTTAAGCCTCAATAAAGCTTGCCTTGAGTGCTTCAAGTAGTGTGTGCCCGTCTGTTGTGTGACTCTGGTA
ACTAGAGATCCCTCAGACCCTTTTAGTCAGTGTGGAAAATCTCTAGCAGTGGCGCCCGAACAGGGACTTG
AAAGCGAAAGGGAAACCAGAGGAGCTCTCTCGACGCAGGACTCGGCTTGCTGAAGCGCGCACGGCAAGAG
GCGAGGGGCGGCGACTGGTGAGTACGCCAAAAATTTTGACTAGCGGAGGCTAGAAGGAGAGAGATGGGTG
CGAGAGCGTCAGTATTAAGCGGGGGAGAATTAGATCGCGATGGGAAAAAATTCGGTTAAGGCCAGGGGGA
AAGAAAAAATATAAATTAAAACATATAGTATGGGCAAGCAGGGAGCTAGAACGATTCGCAGTTAATCCTG
GCCTGTTAGAAACATCAGAAGGCTGTAGACAAATACTGGGACAGCTACAACCATCCCTTCAGACAGGATC
AGAAGAACTTAGATCATTATATAATACAGTAGCAACCCTCTATTGTGTGCATCAAAGGATAGAGATAAAA
GACACCAAGGAAGCTTTAGACAAGATAGAGGAAGAGCAAAACAAAAGTAAGACCACCGCACAGCAAGCGG
CCGGCCGCTGATCTTCAGACCTGGAGGAGGAGATATGAGGGACAATTGGAGAAGTGAATTATATAAATAT
AAAGTAGTAAAAATTGAACCATTAGGAGTAGCACCCACCAAGGCAAAGAGAAGAGTGGTGCAGAGAGAAA
AAAGAGCAGTGGGAATAGGAGCTTTGTTCCTTGGGTTCTTGGGAGCAGCAGGAAGCACTATGGGCGCAGC
GTCAATGACGCTGACGGTACAGGCCAGACAATTATTGTCTGGTATAGTGCAGCAGCAGAACAATTTGCTG
AGGGCTATTGAGGCGCAACAGCATCTGTTGCAACTCACAGTCTGGGGCATCAAGCAGCTCCAGGCAAGAA
TCCTGGCTGTGGAAAGATACCTAAAGGATCAACAGCTCCTGGGGATTTGGGGTTGCTCTGGAAAACTCAT
TTGCACCACTGCTGTGCCTTGGAATGCTAGTTGGAGTAATAAATCTCTGGAACAGATTTGGAATCACACG
ACCTGGATGGAGTGGGACAGAGAAATTAACAATTACACAAGCTTAATACACTCCTTAATTGAAGAATCGC
AAAACCAGCAAGAAAAGAATGAACAAGAATTATTGGAATTAGATAAATGGGCAAGTTTGTGGAATTGGTT
TAACATAACAAATTGGCTGTGGTATATAAAATTATTCATAATGATAGTAGGAGGCTTGGTAGGTTTAAGA
ATAGTTTTTGCTGTACTTTCTATAGTGAATAGAGTTAGGCAGGGATATTCACCATTATCGTTTCAGACCC
ACCTCCCAACCCCGAGGGGACCCGACAGGCCCGAAGGAATAGAAGAAGAAGGTGGAGAGAGAGACAGAGA
CAGATCCATTCGATTAGTGAACGGATCTCGACGGTATCGCCGAATTCACAAATGGCAGTATTCATCCACA
ATTTTAAAAGAAAAGGGGGGATTGGGGGGTACAGTGCAGGGGAAAGAATAGTAGACATAATAGCAACAGA
CATACAAACTAAAGAATTACAAAAACAAATTACAAAAATTCAAAATTTTCGGGTTTATTACAGGGACAGC
AGAGATCCAGTTTGGACTAGGATCCTTTACCACTCCCTATCAGTGATAGAGAAAAGTGAAAGTCGAGTTT
ACCACTCCCTATCAGTGATAGAGAAAAGTGAAAGTCGAGTTTACCACTCCCTATCAGTGATAGAGAAAAG
TGAAAGTCGAGTTTACCACTCCCTATCAGTGATAGAGAAAAGTGAAAGTCGAGTTTACCACTCCCTATCA
GTGATAGAGAAAAGTGAAAGTCGAGCTCGGTACCCGGGTCGAGGTAGGCGTGTACGGTGGGAGGCCTATA
TAAGCAGAGCTCGTTTAGTGAACCGTCAGATCGCCTGGAGACGCCATCCACGCTGTTTTGACCTCCATAG
AAGACACCGGGACCGATCCAGCCTCCGCGGCCCCGAACTAGTCCAGTGTGGTGGAATTCTGCAGATATCA
ACAAGTTTGTACAAAAAAGCAGGCTTGGAAGGAGTTCGAACCATGGCCAGCACTATTAAGGAAGCCTTAT
CAGTTGTGAGTGAGGACCAGTCGTTGTTTGAGTGTGCCTACGGAACGCCACACCTGGCTAAGACAGAGAT
GACCGCGTCCTCCTCCAGCGACTATGGACAGACTTCCAAGATGAGCCCACGCGTCCCTCAGCAGGATTGG
CTGTCTCAACCCCCAGCCAGGGTCACCATCAAAATGGAATGTAACCCTAGCCAGGTGAATGGCTCAAGGA
ACTCTCCTGATGAATGCAGTGTGGCCAAAGGCGGGAAGATGGTGGGCAGCCCAGACACCGTTGGGATGAA
CTACGGCAGCTACATGGAGGAGAAGCACATGCCACCCCCAAACATGACCACGAACGAGCGCAGAGTTATC
GTGCCAGCAGATCCTACGCTATGGAGTACAGACCATGTGCGGCAGTGGCTGGAGTGGGCGGTGAAAGAAT
ATGGCCTTCCAGACGTCAACATCTTGTTATTCCAGAACATCGATGGGAAGGAACTGTGCAAGATGACCAA
GGACGACTTCCAGAGGCTCACCCCCAGCTACAATGCCGACATCCTTCTCTCACATCTCCACTACCTCAGA
GAGACTCCTCTTCCACATTTGACTTCAGATGATGTTGATAAAGCCTTACAAAACTCTCCACGGTTAATGC
ATGCTAGAAACACAGGGGGTGCAGCTTTTATTTTCCCAAATACTTCAGTATATCCTGAAGCTACGCAAAG
AATTACAACTAGGCCAGATTTACCATATGAGCCCCCCAGGAGATCAGCCTGGACCGGTCACGGCCACCCC
ACGCCCCAGTCGAAAGCTGCTCAACCATCTCCTTCCACAGTGCCCAAAACTGAAGACCAGCGTCCTCAGT
TAGATCCTTATCAGATTCTTGGACCAACAAGTAGCCGCCTTGCAAATCCAGGCAGTGGCCAGATCCAGCT
TTGGCAGTTCCTCCTGGAGCTCCTGTCGGACAGCTCCAACTCCAGCTGCATCACCTGGGAAGGCACCAAC
GGGGAGTTCAAGATGACGGATCCCGACGAGGTGGCCCGGCGCTGGGGAGAGCGGAAGAGCAAACCCAACA
TGAACTACGATAAGCTCAGCCGCGCCCTCCGTTACTACTATGACAAGAACATCATGACCAAGGTCCATGG
GAAGCGCTACGCCTACAAGTTCGACTTCCACGGGATCGCCCAGGCCCTCCAGCCCCACCCCCCGGAGTCA
TCTCTGTACAAGTACCCCTCAGACCTCCCGTACATGGGCTCCTATCACGCCCACCCACAGAAGATGAACT
TTGTGGCGCCCCACCCTCCAGCCCTCCCCGTGACATCTTCCAGTTTTTTTGCTGCCCCAAACCCATACTG
GAATTCACCAACTGGGGGTATATACCCCAACACTAGGCTCCCCACCAGCCATATGCCTTCTCATCTGGGC
ACTTACTACTAGCTCGAGTGCGGCCGCAACCCAGCTTTCTTGTACAAAGTGGTTGATATCCAGCACAGTG
GCGGCCGCTCGAGTCTAGAGGGCCCGCGGTTCGAATACCCATACGACGTCCCAGACTACGCTTAGTAATG
ATTAATTAAACTAGAAATTCTACCGGGTAGGGGAGGCGCTTTTCCCAAGGCAGTCTGGAGTAACCCACCC
AAGATCTGGCCTCCGCGCCGGGTTTTGGCGCCTCCCGCGGGCGCCCCCCTCCTCACGGCGAGCCGCGTAA
GATCTGGCCTCCGCGCCGGGTTTTGGCGCCTCCCGCGGGCGCCCCCCTCCTCACGGCGAGCCTAGTCGTG
AGGCTCCGGTGCCCGTCAGTGGGCAGAGCGCACATCGCCCACAGTCCCCGAGAAGTTGGGGGGAGGGGTC
GGCAATTGAACCGGTGCCTAGAGAAGGTGGCGCGGGGTAAACTGGGAAAGTGATGTCGTGTACTGGCTCC
GCCTTTTTCCCGAGGGTGGGGGAGAACCGTATATAAGTGCAGTAGTCGCCGTGAACGTTCTTTTTCGCAA
CGGGTTTGCCGCCAGAACACAGGTAAGTGCCGTGTGTGGTTCCCGCGGGCCTGGCCTCTTTACGGGTTAT
GGCCCTTGCGTGCCTTGAATTACTTCCACCTGGCTGCAGTACGTGATTCTTGATCCCGAGCTTCGGGTTG
GAAGTGGGTGGGAGAGTTCGAGGCCTTGCGCTTAAGGAGCCCCTTCGCCTCGTGCTTGAGTTGAGGCCTG
GCCTGGGCGCTGGGGCCGCCGCGTGCGAATCTGGTGGCACCTTCGCGCCTGTCTCGCTGCTTTCGATAAG
TCTCTAGCCATTTAAAATTTTTGATGACCTGCTGCGACGCTTTTTTTCTGGCAAGATAGTCTTGTAAATG
CGGGCCAAGATCTGCACACTGGTATTTCGGTTTTTGGGGCCGCGGGCGGCGACGGGGCCCGTGCGTCCCA
GCGCACATGTTCGGCGAGGCGGGGCCTGCGAGCGCGGCCACCGAGAATCGGACGGGGGTAGTCTCAAGCT
GGCCGGCCTGCTCTGGTGCCTGGCCTCGCGCCGCCGTGTATCGCCCCGCCCTGGGCGGCAAGGCTGGCCC
GGTCGGCACCAGTTGCGTGAGCGGAAAGATGGCCGCTTCCCGGCCCTGCTGCAGGGAGCTCAAAATGGAG
GACGCGGCGCTCGGGAGAGCGGGCGGGTGAGTCACCCACACAAAGGAAAAGGGCCTTTCCGTCCTCAGCC
GTCGCTTCATGTGACTCCACGGAGTACCGGGCGCCGTCCAGGCACCTCGATTAGTTCTCGAGCTTTTGGA
GTACGTCGTCTTTAGGTTGGGGGGAGGGGTTTTATGCGATGGAGTTTCCCCACACTGAGTGGGTGGAGAC
TGAAGTTAGGCCAGCTTGGCACTTGATGTAATTCTCCTTGGAATTTGCCCTTTTTGAGTTTGGATCTTGG
TTCATTCTCAAGCCTCAGACAGTGGTTCAAAGTTTTTTTCTTCCATTTCAGGTGTCGTGAAGCGGCCGCC
ATGCTAGTAAATTGTCCGCTAAATTCTGGCCGTTTTTGGCTTTTTTGTTAGACGGATCCATAACTTCGTA
TAATGTATGCTATACGAAGTTATGCCACCATGTCTAGACTGGACAAGAGCAAAGTCATAAACGGAGCTCT
GGAATTACTCAATGGTGTCGGTATCGAAGGCCTGACGACAAGGAAACTCGCTCAAAAGCTGGGAGTTGAG
CAGCCTACCCTGTACTGGCACGTGAAGAACAAGCGGGCCCTGCTCGATGCCCTGCCAATCGAGATGCTGG
ACAGGCATCATACCCACTTCTGCCCCCTGGAAGGCGAGTCATGGCAAGACTTTCTGCGGAACAACGCCAA
GTCATACCGCTGTGCTCTCCTCTCACATCGCGACGGGGCTAAAGTGCATCTCGGCACCCGCCCAACAGAG
AAACAGTACGAAACCCTGGAAAATCAGCTCGCGTTCCTGTGTCAGCAAGGCTTCTCCCTGGAGAACGCAC
TGTACGCTCTGTCCGCCGTGGGCCACTTTACACTGGGCTGCGTATTGGAGGAACAGGAGCATCAAGTAGC
AAAAGAGGAAAGAGAGACACCTACCACCGATTCTATGCCCCCACTTCTGAGACAAGCAATTGAGCTGTTC
GACCGGCAGGGAGCCGAACCTGCCTTCCTTTTCGGCCTGGAACTAATCATATGTGGCCTGGAGAAACAGC
TAAAGTGCGAAAGCGGCGGGCCGACCGACGCCCTTGACGATTTTGACTTAGACATGCTCCCAGCCGATGC
CCTTGACGACTTTGACCTTGATATGCTGCCTGCTGACGCTCTTGACGATTTTGACCTTGACATGCTCCCC
GGGTAACTAAGTAAGGATCCGCGGCCGCACTAGAGGAATTCCGCCCCTCTCCCCCCCCCCCTCTCCCTCC
CCCCCCCCTAACGTTACTGGCCGAAGCCGCTTGGAATAAGGCCGGTGTGCGTTTGTCTATATGTTATTTT
CCACCATATTGCCGTCTTTTGGCAATGTGAGGGCCCGGAAACCTGGCCCTGTCTTCTTGACGAGCATTCC
TAGGGGTCTTTCCCCTCTCGCCAAAGGAATGCAAGGTCTGTTGAATGTCGTGAAGGAAGCAGTTCCTCTG
GAAGCTTCTTGAAGACAAACAACGTCTGTAGCGACCCTTTGCAGGCAGCGGAACCCCCCACCTGGCGACA
GGTGCCTCTGCGGCCAAAAGCCACGTGTATAAGATACACCTGCAAAGGCGGCACAACCCCAGTGCCACGT
TGTGAGTTGGATAGTTGTGGAAAGAGTCAAATGGCTCTCCTCAAGCGTATTCAACAAGGGGCTGAAGGAT
GCCCAGAAGGTACCCCATTGTATGGGATCTGATCTGGGGCCTCGGTGCACATGCTTTACATGTGTTTAGT
CGAGGTTAAAAAAACGTCTAGGCCCCCCGAACCACGGGGACGTGGTTTTCCTTTGAAAAACACGATGATA
AGCTTACCGGTCCACCATGGTGAGCAAGGGCGAGGAGCTGTTCACCGGGGTGGTGCCCATCCTGGTCGAG
CTGGACGGCGACGTAAACGGCCACAAGTTCAGCGTGTCCGGCGAGGGCGAGGGCGATGCCACCTACGGCA
AGCTGACCCTGAAGTTCATCTGCACCACCGGCAAGCTGCCCGTGCCCTGGCCCACCCTCGTGACCACCCT
GACCTACGGCGTGCAGTGCTTCAGCCGCTACCCCGACCACATGAAGCAGCACGACTTCTTCAAGTCCGCC
ATGCCCGAAGGCTACGTCCAGGAGCGCACCATCTTCTTCAAGGACGACGGCAACTACAAGACCCGCGCCG
AGGTGAAGTTCGAGGGCGACACCCTGGTGAACCGCATCGAGCTGAAGGGCATCGACTTCAAGGAGGACGG
CAACATCCTGGGGCACAAGCTGGAGTACAACTACAACAGCCACAACGTCTATATCATGGCCGACAAGCAG
AAGAACGGCATCAAGGTGAACTTCAAGATCCGCCACAACATCGAGGACGGCAGCGTGCAGCTCGCCGACC
ACTACCAGCAGAACACCCCCATCGGCGACGGCCCCGTGCTGCTGCCCGACAACCACTACCTGAGCACCCA
GTCCGCCCTGAGCAAAGACCCCAACGAGAAGCGCGATCACATGGTCCTGCTGGAGTTCGTGACCGCCGCC
GGGATCACTCTCGGCATGGACGAGCTGTACAAGTAAGCATGCCCGACGGCGAGGATCTCGTCGTGACCCA
TGGCGATGCCTGCTTGCCGAATATCATGGTGGAAAATGGCCGCTTTTCTGGATTCATCGACTGTGGCCGG
CTGGGTGTGGCGGACCGCTATCAGGACATAGCGTTGGCTACCCGTGATATTGCTGAAGAGCTTGGCGGCG
AATGGGCTGACCGCTTCCTCGTGCTTTACGGTATCGCCGCTCCCGATTCGCAGCGCATCGCCTTCTATCG
CCTTCTTGACGAGTTCTTCTGATGTACAAGTAAAGCGGCCGCGACTCTAGATCATAATCAGCCATACCAC
ATTTGTAGAGGTTTTACTTGCTTTAAAAAACCTCCCACACCTCCCCCTGAACCTGAAACATAAAATGAAT
GCAATTGTTGTTGTTTAGTCCCTCCCAATTCGATATCAAGCTTATCGCGATAGATCCTAATCAACCTCTG
GATTACAAAATTTGTGAAAGATTGACTGGTATTCTTAACTATGTTGCTCCTTTTACGCTATGTGGATACG
CTGCTTTAATGCCTTTGTATCATGCTATTGCTTCCCGTATGGCTTTCATTTTCTCCTCCTTGTATAAATC
CTGGTTGCTGTCTCTTTATGAGGAGTTGTGGCCCGTTGTCAGGCAACGTGGCGTGGTGTGCACTGTGTTT
GCTGACGCAACCCCCACTGGTTGGGGCATTGCCACCACCTGTCAGCTCCTTTCCGGGACTTTCGCTTTCC
CCCTCCCTATTGCCACGGCGGAACTCATCGCCGCCTGCCTTGCCCGCTGCTGGACAGGGGCTCGGCTGTT
GGGCACTGACAATTCCGTGGTGTTGTCGGGGAAATCATCGTCCTTTCCTTGGCTGCTCGCCTGTGTTGCC
ACCTGGATTCTGCGCGGGACGTCCTTCTGCTACGTCCCTTCGGCCCTCAATCCAGCGGACCTTCCTTCCC
GCGGCCTGCTGCCGGCTCTGCGGCCTCTTCCGCGTCTTCGCCTTCGCCCTCAGACGAGTCGGATCTCCCT
TTGGGCCGCCTCCCCGCCTGAGATCCTTTAAGACCAATGACTTACAAGGCAGCTGTAGATCTTAGCCACT
TTTTAAAAGAAAAGGGGGGACTGGAAGGGCTAATTCACTCCCAACGAAGACAAGATCTGCTTTTTGCTTG
TACTGGGTCTCTCTGGTTAGACCAGATCTGAGCCTGGGAGCTCTCTGGCTAACTAGGGAACCCACTGCTT
AAGCCTCAATAAAGCTTGCCTTGAGTGCTTCAAGTAGTGTGTGCCCGTCTGTTGTGTGACTCTGGTAACT
AGAGATCCCTCAGACCCTTTTAGTCAGTGTGGAAAATCTCTAGCAGTAGTAGTTCATGTCATCTTATTAT
TCAGTATTTATAACTTGCAAAGAAATGAATATCAGAGAGTGAGAGGCCCGGGTTAATTAAGGAAAGGGCT
AGATCATTCTTGAAGACGAAAGGGCCTCGTGATACGCCTATTTTTATAGGTTAATGTCATGATAATAATG
GTTTCTTAGACGTCAGGTGGCACTTTTCGGGGAAATGTGCGCGGAACCCCTATTTGTTTATTTTTCTAAA
TACATTCAAATATGTATCCGCTCATGAGACAATAACCCTGATAAATGCTTCAATAATATTGAAAAAGGAA
GAGTATGAGTATTCAACATTTCCGTGTCGCCCTTATTCCCTTTTTTGCGGCATTTTGCCTTCCTGTTTTT
GCTCACCCAGAAACGCTGGTGAAAGTAAAAGATGCTGAAGATCAGTTGGGTGCACGAGTGGGTTACATCG
AACTGGATCTCAACAGCGGTAAGATCCTTGAGAGTTTTCGCCCCGAAGAACGTTTTCCAATGATGAGCAC
TTTTAAAGTTCTGCTATGTGGCGCGGTATTATCCCGTGTTGACGCCGGGCAAGAGCAACTCGGTCGCCGC
ATACACTATTCTCAGAATGACTTGGTTGAGTACTCACCAGTCACAGAAAAGCATCTTACGGATGGCATGA
CAGTAAGAGAATTATGCAGTGCTGCCATAACCATGAGTGATAACACTGCGGCCAACTTACTTCTGACAAC
GATCGGAGGACCGAAGGAGCTAACCGCTTTTTTGCACAACATGGGGGATCATGTAACTCGCCTTGATCGT
TGGGAACCGGAGCTGAATGAAGCCATACCAAACGACGAGCGTGACACCACGATGCCTGTAGCAATGGCAA
CAACGTTGCGCAAACTATTAACTGGCGAACTACTTACTCTAGCTTCCCGGCAACAATTAATAGACTGGAT
GGAGGCGGATAAAGTTGCAGGACCACTTCTGCGCTCGGCCCTTCCGGCTGGCTGGTTTATTGCTGATAAA
TCTGGAGCCGGTGAGCGTGGGTCTCGCGGTATCATTGCAGCACTGGGGCCAGATGGTAAGCCCTCCCGTA
TCGTAGTTATCTACACGACGGGGAGTCAGGCAACTATGGATGAACGAAATAGACAGATCGCTGAGATAGG
TGCCTCACTGATTAAGCATTGGTAACTGTCAGACCAAGTTTACTCATATATACTTTAGATTGATTTAAAA
CTTCATTTTTAATTTAAAAGGATCTAGGTGAAGATCCTTTTTGATAATCTCATGACCAAAATCCCTTAAC
GTGAGTTTTCGTTCCACTGAGCGTCAGACCCCGTAGAAAAGATCAAAGGATCTTCTTGAGATCCTTTTTT
TCTGCGCGTAATCTGCTGCTTGCAAACAAAAAAACCACCGCTACCAGCGGTGGTTTGTTTGCCGGATCAA
GAGCTACCAACTCTTTTTCCGAAGGTAACTGGCTTCAGCAGAGCGCAGATACCAAATACTGTTCTTCTAG
TGTAGCCGTAGTTAGGCCACCACTTCAAGAACTCTGTAGCACCGCCTACATACCTCGCTCTGCTAATCCT
GTTACCAGTGGCTGCTGCCAGTGGCGATAAGTCGTGTCTTACCGGGTTGGACTCAAGACGATAGTTACCG
GATAAGGCGCAGCGGTCGGGCTGAACGGGGGGTTCGTGCACACAGCCCAGCTTGGAGCGAACGACCTACA
CCGAACTGAGATACCTACAGCGTGAGCTATGAGAAAGCGCCACGCTTCCCGAAGGGAGAAAGGCGGACAG
GTATCCGGTAAGCGGCAGGGTCGGAACAGGAGAGCGCACGAGGGAGCTTCCAGGGGGAAACGCCTGGTAT
CTTTATAGTCCTGTCGGGTTTCGCCACCTCTGACTTGAGCGTCGATTTTTGTGATGCTCGTCAGGGGGGC
GGAGCCTATGGAAAAACGCCAGCAACGCGGCCTTTTTACGGTTCCTGGCCTTTTGCTGGCCTTTTGCTCA
CATGTTCTTTCCTGCGTTATCCCCTGATTCTGTGGATAACCGTATTACCGCCTTTGAGTGAGCTGATACC
GCTCGCCGCAGCCGAACGACCGAGCGCAGCGAGTCAGTGAGCGAGGAAGCGGAAG
Features (pLannotate 1.2.2; 38 found; start..end, strand, type, name):
      2..56      +  CDS            lacI (fragment): lac repressor; lacI; The lac repressor binds to the lac operator to inhibit transcription in E. coli. This inhibition can be relieved by adding lactose or isopropyl-β-D-thiogalactopyranoside (IPTG).
     62..155     +  rep_origin     SV40 ori (fragment): SV40 origin of replication
    180..217     +  CDS            lacI (fragment): lac repressor; lacI; The lac repressor binds to the lac operator to inhibit transcription in E. coli. This inhibition can be relieved by adding lactose or isopropyl-β-D-thiogalactopyranoside (IPTG).
    230..251     +  protein_bind   CAP binding site: CAP binding activates transcription in the presence of cAMP. E. coli catabolite activator protein
    266..296     +  promoter       lac promoter: promoter for the E. coli lac operon
    300..322     +  protein_bind   lac operator (fragment): The lac repressor binds to the lac operator to inhibit transcription in E. coli. This inhibition can be relieved by adding lactose or isopropyl-β-D-thiogalactopyranoside (IPTG). lac repressor encoded by lacI
    354..437     +  polyA_signal   SV40 poly(A) signal (fragment): SV40 polyadenylation signal
    604..933     +  CDS            nef (fragment): NEF_HV1BR - Experimental evidence at protein level: Swiss-Prot protein existence level 1. Extracellular Nef protein targets CD4(+) T-lymphocytes for apoptosis by interacting with CXCR4 surface receptors (PubMed:14990729). From Human immunodeficiency virus type 1 group M subtype B (isolate BRU/LAI) (HIV-1).
    981..1238    +  LTR            5' LTR (truncated): truncated 5' long terminal repeat (LTR) from HIV-1
   1285..1410    +  misc_feature   HIV-1 Ψ: packaging signal of human immunodeficiency virus type 1
   1394..1732    +  CDS            HIV-1 gag (fragment): gag protein from human immunodeficiency virus 1; gag
   1907..2140    +  misc_feature   RRE: The Rev response element (RRE) of HIV-1 allows for Rev-dependent mRNA export from the nucleus to the cytoplasm.
   2517..2617    +  CDS            Rev (fragment): human immunodeficiency virus 1 (HIV-1) Rev protein; rev; enhances nuclear export of unspliced and incompletely spliced viral mRNAs
   2662..2779    +  misc_feature   cPPT/CTS: central polypurine tract and central termination sequence of HIV-1
   2826..3035    +  protein_bind   tetracycline response element (fragment): contains seven copies of the tetracycline operator tetO tetracycline repressor TetR
   3053..3091    +  promoter       minimal CMV promoter: human cytomegalovirus (CMV) immediate early promoter
   3221..3245    +  protein_bind   attB1: mutant version of attB; recombination site for the Gateway® BP reaction BP Clonase™
   3263..4699    +  CDS            ERG: ERG_HUMAN - Experimental evidence at protein level: Swiss-Prot protein existence level 1. Transcriptional regulator. May participate in transcriptional regulation through the recruitment of SETDB1 histone methyltransferase and subsequent modification of local chromatin structure. From Homo sapiens (Human).
   4719..4743    -  protein_bind   attB2: mutant version of attB; recombination site for the Gateway® BP reaction BP Clonase™
   4855..4890    +  promoter       PGK promoter (fragment): mouse phosphoglycerate kinase 1 promoter
   4908..4963    +  promoter       UbC promoter (fragment): human ubiquitin C promoter
   4976..5031    +  promoter       UbC promoter (fragment): human ubiquitin C promoter
   5042..6220    +  promoter       EF-1α promoter: strong constitutive promoter for human elongation factor EF-1α
   6234..6283    +  promoter       UbC promoter (fragment): human ubiquitin C promoter
   6290..6323    -  protein_bind   loxP: Cre-mediated recombination occurs in the 8-bp core sequence (GCATACAT). Cre recombinase
   6330..7027    +  CDS            rtTA3 (fragment): reverse tetracycline transactivator 3 activates expression from Tet-responsive promoters in the presence of doxycycline
   6957..7067    +  CDS            VP48: 3 tandem repeats of the minimal activation domain of herpes simplex virus VP16 (Cheng et al., 2013)
   7239..7701    +  misc_feature   IRES: internal ribosome entry site (IRES) of the encephalomyocarditis virus (EMCV)
   7717..8436    +  CDS            EGFP: the original enhanced GFP (Yang et al., 1996) mammalian codon-optimized
   8436..8702    +  CDS            NeoR/KanR (fragment): aminoglycoside phosphotransferase confers resistance to neomycin, kanamycin, and G418 (Geneticin®)
   8730..8813    +  CDS            large T antigen (fragment): large T antigen from SV40 (simian virus 40)
   8847..8867    +  misc_feature   MCS (fragment): pBluescript multiple cloning site
   8879..9467    +  misc_feature   WPRE: woodchuck hepatitis virus posttranscriptional regulatory element
   9475..9540    +  CDS            nef (fragment): NEF_HV1Z2 - Experimental evidence at protein level: Swiss-Prot protein existence level 1. Extracellular Nef protein targets CD4(+) T-lymphocytes for apoptosis by interacting with CXCR4 surface receptors. From Human immunodeficiency virus type 1 group M subtype D (isolate Z2/CDC-Z34) (HIV-1).
   9542..9775    +  LTR            3' LTR (ΔU3): self-inactivating 3' long terminal repeat (LTR) from HIV-1
   9980..10084   +  promoter       AmpR promoter: bla
  10085..10945   +  CDS            AmpR: β-lactamase; bla; confers resistance to ampicillin, carbenicillin, and related antibiotics
  11116..11704   +  rep_origin     ori: high-copy-number ColE1/pMB1/pBR322/pUC origin of replication
