[The description below was written by a language model from this plasmid's Addgene catalogue record and pLannotate feature annotations shown in this document.]
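Description:
pINDUCER21-ERG is an HIV-1-based lentiviral vector for doxycycline-inducible expression of human ERG, the ETS-family transcription factor. It is built on the pINDUCER21 (ORF-EG) backbone. The plasmid is propagated in E. coli under ampicillin selection (AmpR, ColE1/pUC-type origin), and the catalogue lists it as low copy and grown in a recombination-deficient strain, as is usual for LTR-containing vectors. The viral portion carries a truncated 5' LTR, Ψ packaging signal, RRE, cPPT/CTS, WPRE and a self-inactivating ΔU3 3' LTR. The transfer genome can therefore be packaged when helper functions are supplied in trans, and it integrates without active LTR promoters.

The payload is an all-in-one Tet-On design. A tetracycline response element joined to a minimal CMV promoter drives the untagged, full-length ERG ORF (about 1.4 kb), which is flanked by attB1 and attB2 sites left from Gateway transfer out of an entry clone. Downstream, a constitutive promoter expresses rtTA3, followed by an EMCV IRES and EGFP. This promoter region is annotated with both EF-1α and UbC fragment hits, so its identity is ambiguous in the table, and a loxP site lies just before rtTA3. Transduced cells are thus marked by green fluorescence and make the transactivator continuously, while ERG is transcribed only when doxycycline lets rtTA3 bind the response element. No intact mammalian drug marker is annotated; the NeoR, lacI and SV40 hits are only short fragments.

The associated work concerns respecifying lineage-restricted precursors derived from human pluripotent stem cells into multipotent hematopoietic progenitors. The depositor's map covers only the empty backbone, and the annotated sequencing record (11,885 nt, containing ERG) is shorter than the stated total of 13,592 bp.
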