Addgene plasmid #51301: pINDUCER21-ERG
Purpose: Expression of ERG after doxycycline administration
Depositing lab: George Daley. Depositing organization: Boston Children's Hospital. Publication: Induction of multipotential hematopoietic progenitors from human pluripotent stem cells via respecification of lineage-restricted precursors. Doulatov S, Vo LT, Chou SS, Kim PG, Arora N, Li H, Hadland BK, Bernstein ID, Collins JJ, Zon LI, Daley GQ. Cell Stem Cell. 2013 Oct 3;13(4):459-70. doi: 10.1016/j.stem.2013.09.002. PubMed 24094326.
Backbone
  Vector backbone: pINDUCER21 (ORF-EG)
  Backbone manufacturer: Dr. Richard Mulligan
  Backbone size w/o insert (bp): 12152
  Total vector size (bp): 13592
  Modifications to backbone: None
  Vector type: Lentiviral
Growth in bacteria
  Bacterial resistance: Ampicillin, 100 μg/mL
  Growth temperature: 37°C
  Growth strain: Stbl3
  Copy number: Low Copy
Gene/Insert
  Gene/Insert name: v-ets avian erythroblastosis virus E26 oncogene homolog
  Species: H. sapiens (human)
  Insert size (bp): 1440
  Mutation: full length ORF
  GenBank ID: NM_182918.3
  Entrez Gene: ERG (a.k.a. LMPHM14, erg-3, p55)
  Tag / fusion protein: n/a
Resource information
  A portion of this plasmid was derived from a plasmid made by: pINDUCER21 from Dr. Steve Elledge (HHMI) Full lenght ORF obtained as pDONR construct from Genecopoeia catalog #: Z1500
Terms and licenses: Academic/Nonprofit Terms; Industry Terms: Not Available to Industry
Depositor comments: NOTE: The map and depositor sequence are of the empty backbone ONLY. Addgene does not have sequence for the fully assembled plasmid. Sequence for much of the insert can be found in Addgene's sequencing results.
How to cite: pINDUCER21-ERG was a gift from George Daley (Addgene plasmid # 51301 ; http://n2t.net/addgene:51301 ; RRID:Addgene_51301)
