>Addgene plasmid #51301 | pINDUCER21-ERG | depositor partial sequence | sequence record 78904 | Sequence of backbone
TGGAAGGGCTAATTCACTCCCAAAGAAGACAAGATATCCTTGATCTGTGGATCTACCACACACAAGGCTA
CTTCCCTGATTAGCAGAACTACACACCAGGGCCAGGGGTCAGATATCCACTGACCTTTGGATGGTGCTAC
AAGCTAGTACCAGTTGAGCCAGATAAGGTAGAAGAGGCCAATAAAGGAGAGAACACCAGCTTGTTACACC
CTGTGAGCCTGCATGGGATGGATGACCCGGAGAGAGAAGTGTTAGAGTGGAGGTTTGACAGCCGCCTAGC
ATTTCATCACGTGGCCCGAGAGCTGCATCCGGAGTACTTCAAGAACTGCTGATATCGAGCTTGCTACAAG
GGACTTTCCGCTGGGGACTTTCCAGGGAGGCGTGGCCTGGGCGGGACTGGGGAGTGGCGAGCCCTCAGAT
CCTGCATATAAGCAGCTGCTTTTTGCCTGTACTGGGTCTCTCTGGTTAGACCAGATCTGAGCCTGGGAGC
TCTCTGGCTAACTAGGGAACCCACTGCTTAAGCCTCAATAAAGCTTGCCTTGAGTGCTTCAAGTAGTGTG
TGCCCGTCTGTTGTGTGACTCTGGTAACTAGAGATCCCTCAGACCCTTTTAGTCAGTGTGGAAAATCTCT
AGCAGTGGCGCCCGAACAGGGACTTGAAAGCGAAAGGGAAACCAGAGGAGCTCTCTCGACGCAGGACTCG
GCTTGCTGAAGCGCGCACGGCAAGAGGCGAGGGGCGGCGACTGGTGAGTACGCCAAAAATTTTGACTAGC
GGAGGCTAGAAGGAGAGAGATGGGTGCGAGAGCGTCAGTATTAAGCGGGGGAGAATTAGATCGCGATGGG
AAAAAATTCGGTTAAGGCCAGGGGGAAAGAAAAAATATAAATTAAAACATATAGTATGGGCAAGCAGGGA
GCTAGAACGATTCGCAGTTAATCCTGGCCTGTTAGAAACATCAGAAGGCTGTAGACAAATACTGGGACAG
CTACAACCATCCCTTCAGACAGGATCAGAAGAACTTAGATCATTATATAATACAGTAGCAACCCTCTATT
GTGTGCATCAAAGGATAGAGATAAAAGACACCAAGGAAGCTTTAGACAAGATAGAGGAAGAGCAAAACAA
AAGTAAGACCACCGCACAGCAAGCGGCCGGCCGCTGATCTTCAGACCTGGAGGAGGAGATATGAGGGACA
ATTGGAGAAGTGAATTATATAAATATAAAGTAGTAAAAATTGAACCATTAGGAGTAGCACCCACCAAGGC
AAAGAGAAGAGTGGTGCAGAGAGAAAAAAGAGCAGTGGGAATAGGAGCTTTGTTCCTTGGGTTCTTGGGA
GCAGCAGGAAGCACTATGGGCGCAGCGTCAATGACGCTGACGGTACAGGCCAGACAATTATTGTCTGGTA
TAGTGCAGCAGCAGAACAATTTGCTGAGGGCTATTGAGGCGCAACAGCATCTGTTGCAACTCACAGTCTG
GGGCATCAAGCAGCTCCAGGCAAGAATCCTGGCTGTGGAAAGATACCTAAAGGATCAACAGCTCCTGGGG
ATTTGGGGTTGCTCTGGAAAACTCATTTGCACCACTGCTGTGCCTTGGAATGCTAGTTGGAGTAATAAAT
CTCTGGAACAGATTTGGAATCACACGACCTGGATGGAGTGGGACAGAGAAATTAACAATTACACAAGCTT
AATACACTCCTTAATTGAAGAATCGCAAAACCAGCAAGAAAAGAATGAACAAGAATTATTGGAATTAGAT
AAATGGGCAAGTTTGTGGAATTGGTTTAACATAACAAATTGGCTGTGGTATATAAAATTATTCATAATGA
TAGTAGGAGGCTTGGTAGGTTTAAGAATAGTTTTTGCTGTACTTTCTATAGTGAATAGAGTTAGGCAGGG
ATATTCACCATTATCGTTTCAGACCCACCTCCCAACCCCGAGGGGACCCGACAGGCCCGAAGGAATAGAA
GAAGAAGGTGGAGAGAGAGACAGAGACAGATCCATTCGATTAGTGAACGGATCTCGACGGTATCGCCGAA
TTCACAAATGGCAGTATTCATCCACAATTTTAAAAGAAAAGGGGGGATTGGGGGGTACAGTGCAGGGGAA
AGAATAGTAGACATAATAGCAACAGACATACAAACTAAAGAATTACAAAAACAAATTACAAAAATTCAAA
ATTTTCGGGTTTATTACAGGGACAGCAGAGATCCAGTTTGGACTAGGATCCTTTACCACTCCCTATCAGT
GATAGAGAAAAGTGAAAGTCGAGTTTACCACTCCCTATCAGTGATAGAGAAAAGTGAAAGTCGAGTTTAC
CACTCCCTATCAGTGATAGAGAAAAGTGAAAGTCGAGTTTACCACTCCCTATCAGTGATAGAGAAAAGTG
AAAGTCGAGTTTACCACTCCCTATCAGTGATAGAGAAAAGTGAAAGTCGAGTTTACCACTCCCTATCAGT
GATAGAGAAAAGTGAAAGTCGAGTTTACCACTCCCTATCAGTGATAGAGAAAAGTGAAAGTCGAGCTCGG
TACCCGGGTCGAGGTAGGCGTGTACGGTGGGAGGCCTATATAAGCAGAGCTCGTTTAGTGAACCGTCAGA
TCGCCTGGAGACGCCATCCACGCTGTTTTGACCTCCATAGAAGACACCGGGACCGATCCAGCCTCCGCGG
CCCCGAACTAGTCCAGTGTGGTGGAATTCTGCAGATATCAACAAGTTTGTACAAAAAAGCTGAACGAGAA
ACGTAAAATGATATAAATATCAATATATTAAATTAGATTTTGCATAAAAAACAGACTACATAATACTGTA
AAACACAACATATCCAGTCACTATGGCGGCCGCATTAGGCACCCCAGGCTTTACACTTTATGCTTCCGGC
TCGTATAATGTGTGGATTTTGAGTTAGGATCCGTCGAGATTTTCAGGAGCTAAGGAAGCTAAAATGGAGA
AAAAAATCACTGGATATACCACCGTTGATATATCCCAATGGCATCGTAAAGAACATTTTGAGGCATTTCA
GTCAGTTGCTCAATGTACCTATAACCAGACCGTTCAGCTGGATATTACGGCCTTTTTAAAGACCGTAAAG
AAAAATAAGCACAAGTTTTATCCGGCCTTTATTCACATTCTTGCCCGCCTGATGAATGCTCATCCGGAAT
TCCGTATGGCAATGAAAGACGGTGAGCTGGTGATATGGGATAGTGTTCACCCTTGTTACACCGTTTTCCA
TGAGCAAACTGAAACGTTTTCATCGCTCTGGAGTGAATACCACGACGATTTCCGGCAGTTTCTACACATA
TATTCGCAAGATGTGGCGTGTTACGGTGAAAACCTGGCCTATTTCCCTAAAGGGTTTATTGAGAATATGT
TTTTCGTCTCAGCCAATCCCTGGGTGAGTTTCACCAGTTTTGATTTAAACGTGGCCAATATGGACAACTT
CTTCGCCCCCGTTTTCACCATGGGCAAATATTATACGCAAGGCGACAAGGTGCTGATGCCGCTGGCGATT
CAGGTTCATCATGCCGTTTGTGATGGCTTCCATGTCGGCAGAATGCTTAATGAATTACAACAGTACTGCG
ATGAGTGGCAGGGCGGGGCGTAAAGATCTGGATCCGGCTTACTAAAAGCCAGATAACAGTATGCGTATTT
GCGCGCTGATTTTTGCGGTATAAGAATATATACTGATATGTATACCCGAAGTATGTCAAAAAGAGGTATG
CTATGAAGCAGCGTATTACAGTGACAGTTGACAGCGACAGCTATCAGTTGCTCAAGGCATATATGATGTC
AATATCTCCGGTCTGGTAAGCACAACCATGCAGAATGAAGCCCGTCGTCTGCGTGCCGAACGCTGGAAAG
CGGAAAATCAGGAAGGGATGGCTGAGGTCGCCCGGTTTATTGAAATGAACGGCTCTTTTGCTGACGAGAA
CAGGGGCTGGTGAAATGCAGTTTAAGGTTTACACCTATAAAAGAGAGAGCCGTTATCGTCTGTTTGTGGA
TGTACAGAGTGATATTATTGACACGCCCGGGCGACGGATGGTGATCCCCCTGGCCAGTGCACGTCTGCTG
TCAGATAAAGTCTCCCGTGAACTTTACCCGGTGGTGCATATCGGGGATGAAAGCTGGCGCATGATGACCA
CCGATATGGCCAGTGTGCCGGTCTCCGTTATCGGGGAAGAAGTGGCTGATCTCAGCCACCGCGAAAATGA
CATCAAAAACGCCATTAACCTGATGTTCTGGGGAATATAAATGTCAGGCTCCCTTATACACAGCCAGTCT
GCAGGTCGACCATAGTGACTGGATATGTTGTGTTTTACAGTATTATGTAGTCTGTTTTTTATGCAAAATC
TAATTTAATATATTGATATTTATATCATTTTACGTTTCTCGTTCAGCTTTCTTGTACAAAGTGGTTGATA
TCCAGCACAGTGGCGGCCGCTCGAGTCTAGAGGGCCCGCGGTTCGAATACCCATACGACGTCCCAGACTA
CGCTTAGTAATGATTAATTAAACTAGAAATTCTACCGGGTAGGGGAGGCGCTTTTCCCAAGGCAGTCTGG
AGTAACCCACCCAAGATCTGGCCTCCGCGCCGGGTTTTGGCGCCTCCCGCGGGCGCCCCCCTCCTCACGG
CGAGCCGCGTAAGATCTGGCCTCCGCGCCGGGTTTTGGCGCCTCCCGCGGGCGCCCCCCTCCTCACGGCG
AGCCTAGTCGTGAGGCTCCGGTGCCCGTCAGTGGGCAGAGCGCACATCGCCCACAGTCCCCGAGAAGTTG
GGGGGAGGGGTCGGCAATTGAACCGGTGCCTAGAGAAGGTGGCGCGGGGTAAACTGGGAAAGTGATGTCG
TGTACTGGCTCCGCCTTTTTCCCGAGGGTGGGGGAGAACCGTATATAAGTGCAGTAGTCGCCGTGAACGT
TCTTTTTCGCAACGGGTTTGCCGCCAGAACACAGGTAAGTGCCGTGTGTGGTTCCCGCGGGCCTGGCCTC
TTTACGGGTTATGGCCCTTGCGTGCCTTGAATTACTTCCACCTGGCTGCAGTACGTGATTCTTGATCCCG
AGCTTCGGGTTGGAAGTGGGTGGGAGAGTTCGAGGCCTTGCGCTTAAGGAGCCCCTTCGCCTCGTGCTTG
AGTTGAGGCCTGGCCTGGGCGCTGGGGCCGCCGCGTGCGAATCTGGTGGCACCTTCGCGCCTGTCTCGCT
GCTTTCGATAAGTCTCTAGCCATTTAAAATTTTTGATGACCTGCTGCGACGCTTTTTTTCTGGCAAGATA
GTCTTGTAAATGCGGGCCAAGATCTGCACACTGGTATTTCGGTTTTTGGGGCCGCGGGCGGCGACGGGGC
CCGTGCGTCCCAGCGCACATGTTCGGCGAGGCGGGGCCTGCGAGCGCGGCCACCGAGAATCGGACGGGGG
TAGTCTCAAGCTGGCCGGCCTGCTCTGGTGCCTGGCCTCGCGCCGCCGTGTATCGCCCCGCCCTGGGCGG
CAAGGCTGGCCCGGTCGGCACCAGTTGCGTGAGCGGAAAGATGGCCGCTTCCCGGCCCTGCTGCAGGGAG
CTCAAAATGGAGGACGCGGCGCTCGGGAGAGCGGGCGGGTGAGTCACCCACACAAAGGAAAAGGGCCTTT
CCGTCCTCAGCCGTCGCTTCATGTGACTCCACGGAGTACCGGGCGCCGTCCAGGCACCTCGATTAGTTCT
CGAGCTTTTGGAGTACGTCGTCTTTAGGTTGGGGGGAGGGGTTTTATGCGATGGAGTTTCCCCACACTGA
GTGGGTGGAGACTGAAGTTAGGCCAGCTTGGCACTTGATGTAATTCTCCTTGGAATTTGCCCTTTTTGAG
TTTGGATCTTGGTTCATTCTCAAGCCTCAGACAGTGGTTCAAAGTTTTTTTCTTCCATTTCAGGTGTCGT
GAAGCGGCCGCCATGCTAGTAAATTGTCCGCTAAATTCTGGCCGTTTTTGGCTTTTTTGTTAGACGGATC
CATAACTTCGTATAATGTATGCTATACGAAGTTATGCCACCATGTCTAGACTGGACAAGAGCAAAGTCAT
AAACGGAGCTCTGGAATTACTCAATGGTGTCGGTATCGAAGGCCTGACGACAAGGAAACTCGCTCAAAAG
CTGGGAGTTGAGCAGCCTACCCTGTACTGGCACGTGAAGAACAAGCGGGCCCTGCTCGATGCCCTGCCAA
TCGAGATGCTGGACAGGCATCATACCCACTTCTGCCCCCTGGAAGGCGAGTCATGGCAAGACTTTCTGCG
GAACAACGCCAAGTCATACCGCTGTGCTCTCCTCTCACATCGCGACGGGGCTAAAGTGCATCTCGGCACC
CGCCCAACAGAGAAACAGTACGAAACCCTGGAAAATCAGCTCGCGTTCCTGTGTCAGCAAGGCTTCTCCC
TGGAGAACGCACTGTACGCTCTGTCCGCCGTGGGCCACTTTACACTGGGCTGCGTATTGGAGGAACAGGA
GCATCAAGTAGCAAAAGAGGAAAGAGAGACACCTACCACCGATTCTATGCCCCCACTTCTGAGACAAGCA
ATTGAGCTGTTCGACCGGCAGGGAGCCGAACCTGCCTTCCTTTTCGGCCTGGAACTAATCATATGTGGCC
TGGAGAAACAGCTAAAGTGCGAAAGCGGCGGGCCGACCGACGCCCTTGACGATTTTGACTTAGACATGCT
CCCAGCCGATGCCCTTGACGACTTTGACCTTGATATGCTGCCTGCTGACGCTCTTGACGATTTTGACCTT
GACATGCTCCCCGGGTAACTAAGTAAGGATCCGCGGCCGCACTAGAGGAATTCCGCCCCTCTCCCCCCCC
CCCCTCTCCCTCCCCCCCCCCTAACGTTACTGGCCGAAGCCGCTTGGAATAAGGCCGGTGTGCGTTTGTC
TATATGTTATTTTCCACCATATTGCCGTCTTTTGGCAATGTGAGGGCCCGGAAACCTGGCCCTGTCTTCT
TGACGAGCATTCCTAGGGGTCTTTCCCCTCTCGCCAAAGGAATGCAAGGTCTGTTGAATGTCGTGAAGGA
AGCAGTTCCTCTGGAAGCTTCTTGAAGACAAACAACGTCTGTAGCGACCCTTTGCAGGCAGCGGAACCCC
CCACCTGGCGACAGGTGCCTCTGCGGCCAAAAGCCACGTGTATAAGATACACCTGCAAAGGCGGCACAAC
CCCAGTGCCACGTTGTGAGTTGGATAGTTGTGGAAAGAGTCAAATGGCTCTCCTCAAGCGTATTCAACAA
GGGGCTGAAGGATGCCCAGAAGGTACCCCATTGTATGGGATCTGATCTGGGGCCTCGGTGCACATGCTTT
ACATGTGTTTAGTCGAGGTTAAAAAAACGTCTAGGCCCCCCGAACCACGGGGACGTGGTTTTCCTTTGAA
AAACACGATGATAAGCTTACCGGTCCACCATGGTGAGCAAGGGCGAGGAGCTGTTCACCGGGGTGGTGCC
CATCCTGGTCGAGCTGGACGGCGACGTAAACGGCCACAAGTTCAGCGTGTCCGGCGAGGGCGAGGGCGAT
GCCACCTACGGCAAGCTGACCCTGAAGTTCATCTGCACCACCGGCAAGCTGCCCGTGCCCTGGCCCACCC
TCGTGACCACCCTGACCTACGGCGTGCAGTGCTTCAGCCGCTACCCCGACCACATGAAGCAGCACGACTT
CTTCAAGTCCGCCATGCCCGAAGGCTACGTCCAGGAGCGCACCATCTTCTTCAAGGACGACGGCAACTAC
AAGACCCGCGCCGAGGTGAAGTTCGAGGGCGACACCCTGGTGAACCGCATCGAGCTGAAGGGCATCGACT
TCAAGGAGGACGGCAACATCCTGGGGCACAAGCTGGAGTACAACTACAACAGCCACAACGTCTATATCAT
GGCCGACAAGCAGAAGAACGGCATCAAGGTGAACTTCAAGATCCGCCACAACATCGAGGACGGCAGCGTG
CAGCTCGCCGACCACTACCAGCAGAACACCCCCATCGGCGACGGCCCCGTGCTGCTGCCCGACAACCACT
ACCTGAGCACCCAGTCCGCCCTGAGCAAAGACCCCAACGAGAAGCGCGATCACATGGTCCTGCTGGAGTT
CGTGACCGCCGCCGGGATCACTCTCGGCATGGACGAGCTGTACAAGTAAGCATGCCCGACGGCGAGGATC
TCGTCGTGACCCATGGCGATGCCTGCTTGCCGAATATCATGGTGGAAAATGGCCGCTTTTCTGGATTCAT
CGACTGTGGCCGGCTGGGTGTGGCGGACCGCTATCAGGACATAGCGTTGGCTACCCGTGATATTGCTGAA
GAGCTTGGCGGCGAATGGGCTGACCGCTTCCTCGTGCTTTACGGTATCGCCGCTCCCGATTCGCAGCGCA
TCGCCTTCTATCGCCTTCTTGACGAGTTCTTCTGATGTACAAGTAAAGCGGCCGCGACTCTAGATCATAA
TCAGCCATACCACATTTGTAGAGGTTTTACTTGCTTTAAAAAACCTCCCACACCTCCCCCTGAACCTGAA
ACATAAAATGAATGCAATTGTTGTTGTTTAGTCCCTCCCAATTCGATATCAAGCTTATCGCGATAGATCC
TAATCAACCTCTGGATTACAAAATTTGTGAAAGATTGACTGGTATTCTTAACTATGTTGCTCCTTTTACG
CTATGTGGATACGCTGCTTTAATGCCTTTGTATCATGCTATTGCTTCCCGTATGGCTTTCATTTTCTCCT
CCTTGTATAAATCCTGGTTGCTGTCTCTTTATGAGGAGTTGTGGCCCGTTGTCAGGCAACGTGGCGTGGT
GTGCACTGTGTTTGCTGACGCAACCCCCACTGGTTGGGGCATTGCCACCACCTGTCAGCTCCTTTCCGGG
ACTTTCGCTTTCCCCCTCCCTATTGCCACGGCGGAACTCATCGCCGCCTGCCTTGCCCGCTGCTGGACAG
GGGCTCGGCTGTTGGGCACTGACAATTCCGTGGTGTTGTCGGGGAAATCATCGTCCTTTCCTTGGCTGCT
CGCCTGTGTTGCCACCTGGATTCTGCGCGGGACGTCCTTCTGCTACGTCCCTTCGGCCCTCAATCCAGCG
GACCTTCCTTCCCGCGGCCTGCTGCCGGCTCTGCGGCCTCTTCCGCGTCTTCGCCTTCGCCCTCAGACGA
GTCGGATCTCCCTTTGGGCCGCCTCCCCGCCTGAGATCCTTTAAGACCAATGACTTACAAGGCAGCTGTA
GATCTTAGCCACTTTTTAAAAGAAAAGGGGGGACTGGAAGGGCTAATTCACTCCCAACGAAGACAAGATC
TGCTTTTTGCTTGTACTGGGTCTCTCTGGTTAGACCAGATCTGAGCCTGGGAGCTCTCTGGCTAACTAGG
GAACCCACTGCTTAAGCCTCAATAAAGCTTGCCTTGAGTGCTTCAAGTAGTGTGTGCCCGTCTGTTGTGT
GACTCTGGTAACTAGAGATCCCTCAGACCCTTTTAGTCAGTGTGGAAAATCTCTAGCAGTAGTAGTTCAT
GTCATCTTATTATTCAGTATTTATAACTTGCAAAGAAATGAATATCAGAGAGTGAGAGGCCCGGGTTAAT
TAAGGAAAGGGCTAGATCATTCTTGAAGACGAAAGGGCCTCGTGATACGCCTATTTTTATAGGTTAATGT
CATGATAATAATGGTTTCTTAGACGTCAGGTGGCACTTTTCGGGGAAATGTGCGCGGAACCCCTATTTGT
TTATTTTTCTAAATACATTCAAATATGTATCCGCTCATGAGACAATAACCCTGATAAATGCTTCAATAAT
ATTGAAAAAGGAAGAGTATGAGTATTCAACATTTCCGTGTCGCCCTTATTCCCTTTTTTGCGGCATTTTG
CCTTCCTGTTTTTGCTCACCCAGAAACGCTGGTGAAAGTAAAAGATGCTGAAGATCAGTTGGGTGCACGA
GTGGGTTACATCGAACTGGATCTCAACAGCGGTAAGATCCTTGAGAGTTTTCGCCCCGAAGAACGTTTTC
CAATGATGAGCACTTTTAAAGTTCTGCTATGTGGCGCGGTATTATCCCGTGTTGACGCCGGGCAAGAGCA
ACTCGGTCGCCGCATACACTATTCTCAGAATGACTTGGTTGAGTACTCACCAGTCACAGAAAAGCATCTT
ACGGATGGCATGACAGTAAGAGAATTATGCAGTGCTGCCATAACCATGAGTGATAACACTGCGGCCAACT
TACTTCTGACAACGATCGGAGGACCGAAGGAGCTAACCGCTTTTTTGCACAACATGGGGGATCATGTAAC
TCGCCTTGATCGTTGGGAACCGGAGCTGAATGAAGCCATACCAAACGACGAGCGTGACACCACGATGCCT
GTAGCAATGGCAACAACGTTGCGCAAACTATTAACTGGCGAACTACTTACTCTAGCTTCCCGGCAACAAT
TAATAGACTGGATGGAGGCGGATAAAGTTGCAGGACCACTTCTGCGCTCGGCCCTTCCGGCTGGCTGGTT
TATTGCTGATAAATCTGGAGCCGGTGAGCGTGGGTCTCGCGGTATCATTGCAGCACTGGGGCCAGATGGT
AAGCCCTCCCGTATCGTAGTTATCTACACGACGGGGAGTCAGGCAACTATGGATGAACGAAATAGACAGA
TCGCTGAGATAGGTGCCTCACTGATTAAGCATTGGTAACTGTCAGACCAAGTTTACTCATATATACTTTA
GATTGATTTAAAACTTCATTTTTAATTTAAAAGGATCTAGGTGAAGATCCTTTTTGATAATCTCATGACC
AAAATCCCTTAACGTGAGTTTTCGTTCCACTGAGCGTCAGACCCCGTAGAAAAGATCAAAGGATCTTCTT
GAGATCCTTTTTTTCTGCGCGTAATCTGCTGCTTGCAAACAAAAAAACCACCGCTACCAGCGGTGGTTTG
TTTGCCGGATCAAGAGCTACCAACTCTTTTTCCGAAGGTAACTGGCTTCAGCAGAGCGCAGATACCAAAT
ACTGTTCTTCTAGTGTAGCCGTAGTTAGGCCACCACTTCAAGAACTCTGTAGCACCGCCTACATACCTCG
CTCTGCTAATCCTGTTACCAGTGGCTGCTGCCAGTGGCGATAAGTCGTGTCTTACCGGGTTGGACTCAAG
ACGATAGTTACCGGATAAGGCGCAGCGGTCGGGCTGAACGGGGGGTTCGTGCACACAGCCCAGCTTGGAG
CGAACGACCTACACCGAACTGAGATACCTACAGCGTGAGCTATGAGAAAGCGCCACGCTTCCCGAAGGGA
GAAAGGCGGACAGGTATCCGGTAAGCGGCAGGGTCGGAACAGGAGAGCGCACGAGGGAGCTTCCAGGGGG
AAACGCCTGGTATCTTTATAGTCCTGTCGGGTTTCGCCACCTCTGACTTGAGCGTCGATTTTTGTGATGC
TCGTCAGGGGGGCGGAGCCTATGGAAAAACGCCAGCAACGCGGCCTTTTTACGGTTCCTGGCCTTTTGCT
GGCCTTTTGCTCACATGTTCTTTCCTGCGTTATCCCCTGATTCTGTGGATAACCGTATTACCGCCTTTGA
GTGAGCTGATACCGCTCGCCGCAGCCGAACGACCGAGCGCAGCGAGTCAGTGAGCGAGGAAGCGGAAGAG
CGCCCAATACGCAAACCGCCTCTCCCCGCGCGTTGGCCGATTCATTAATGCAGCAAGCTCATGGCTGACT
AATTTTTTTTATTTATGCAGAGGCCGAGGCCGCCTCGGCCTCTGAGCTATTCCAGAAGTAGTGAGGAGGC
TTTTTTGGAGGCCTAGGCTTTTGCAAAAAGCTCCCCGTGGCACGACAGGTTTCCCGACTGGAAAGCGGGC
AGTGAGCGCAACGCAATTAATGTGAGTTAGCTCACTCATTAGGCACCCCAGGCTTTACACTTTATGCTTC
CGGCTCGTATGTTGTGTGGAATTGTGAGCGGATAACAATTTCACACAGGAAACAGCTATGACATGATTAC
GAATTTCACAAATAAAGCATTTTTTTCACTGCATTCTAGTTGTGGTTTGTCCAAACTCATCAATGTATCT
TATCATGTCTGGATCAACTGGATAACTCAAGCTAACCAAAATCATCCCAAACTTCCCACCCCATACCCTA
TTACCACTGCCAATTACCTGTGGTTTCATTTACTCTAAACCTGTGATTCCTCTGAATTATTTTCATTTTA
AAGAAATTGTATTTGTTAAATATGTACTACAAACTTAGTAGT
