>Addgene plasmid #51301 | pINDUCER21-ERG | addgene partial sequence | sequence record 84843 | LNCX 5'-AGCTCGTTTAGTGAACCGTCAGATC-3'
TGGTGGAATTCTGCAGATATCAACAAGTTTGTACAAAAAAGCAGGCTTGGAAGGAGTTCGAACCATGGCC
AGCACTATTAAGGAAGCCTTATCAGTTGTGAGTGAGGACCAGTCGTTGTTTGAGTGTGCCTACGGAACGC
CACACCTGGCTAAGACAGAGATGACCGCGTCCTCCTCCAGCGACTATGGACAGACTTCCAAGATGAGCCC
ACGCGTCCCTCAGCAGGATTGGCTGTCTCAACCCCCAGCCAGGGTCACCATCAAAATGGAATGTAACCCT
AGCCAGGTGAATGGCTCAAGGAACTCTCCTGATGAATGCAGTGTGGCCAAAGGCGGGAAGATGGTGGGCA
GCCCAGACACCGTTGGGATGAACTACGGCAGCTACATGGAGGAGAAGCACATGCCACCCCCAAACATGAC
CACGAACGAGCGCAGAGTTATCGTGCCAGCAGATCCTACGCTATGGAGTACAGACCATGTGCGGCAGTGG
CTGGAGTGGGCGGTGAAAGAATATGGCCTTCCAGACGTCAACATCTTGTTATTCCAGAACATCGATGGGA
AGGAACTGTGCAAGATGACCAAGGACGACTTCCAGAGGCTCACCCCCAGCTACAATGCCGACATCCTTCT
CTCACATCTCCACTACCTCAGAGAGACTCCTCTTCCACATTTGACTTCAGATGATGTTG
