>Addgene plasmid #51301 | pINDUCER21-ERG | addgene partial sequence | sequence record 87631 | EF1a-F 5'-TCAAGCCTCAGACAGTGGTTC-3'
GCGGCCGCCATGCTAGTAAATTGTCCGCTAAATTCTGGCCGTTTTTGGCTTTTTTGTTAGACGGATCCAT
AACTTCGTATAATGTATGCTATACGAAGTTATGCCACCATGTCTAGACTGGACAAGAGCAAAGTCATAAA
CGGAGCTCTGGAATTACTCAATGGTGTCGGTATCGAAGGCCTGACGACAAGGAAACTCGCTCAAAAGCTG
GGAGTTGAGCAGCCTACCCTGTACTGGCACGTGAAGAACAAGCGGGCCCTGCTCGATGCCCTGCCAATCG
AGATGCTGGACAGGCATCATACCCACTTCTGCCCCCTGGAAGGCGAGTCATGGCAAGACTTTCTGCGGAA
CAACGCCAAGTCATACCGCTGTGCTCTCCTCTCACATCGCGACGGGGCTAAAGTGCATCTCGGCACCCGC
CCAACAGAGAAACAGTACGAAACCCTGGAAAATCAGCTCGCGTTCCTGTGTCAGCAAGGCTTCTCCCTGG
AGAACGCACTGTACGCTCTGTCCGCCGTGGGCCACTTTACACTGGGCTGCGTATTGGAGGAACAGGAGCA
TCAAGTAGCAAAAGAGGAAAGAGAGACACCTACCACCGATTCTATGCCCCCACTTCTGAGACAAGCAATT
GAGCTGTTCGACCGGCAGGGAGCCGAACCTGCCTTCCTTTTCGGCCTGGAACTAATCATATGTGGCCTGG
AGAAACAGCTAAAGTGCGAAAGCGGCGGGCCGACCGACGCCCTTGACGATTTTGACTTA
