>Addgene plasmid #51301 | pINDUCER21-ERG | addgene partial sequence | sequence record 87633 | IRES-F 5'-TGGCTCTCCTCAAGCGTATT-3'
CTGATCTGGGGCCTCGGTGCACATGCTTTACATGTGTTTAGTCGAGGTTAAAAAAACGTCTAGGCCCCCC
GAACCACGGGGACGTGGTTTTCCTTTGAAAAACACGATGATAAGCTTACCGGTCCACCATGGTGAGCAAG
GGCGAGGAGCTGTTCACCGGGGTGGTGCCCATCCTGGTCGAGCTGGACGGCGACGTAAACGGCCACAAGT
TCAGCGTGTCCGGCGAGGGCGAGGGCGATGCCACCTACGGCAAGCTGACCCTGAAGTTCATCTGCACCAC
CGGCAAGCTGCCCGTGCCCTGGCCCACCCTCGTGACCACCCTGACCTACGGCGTGCAGTGCTTCAGCCGC
TACCCCGACCACATGAAGCAGCACGACTTCTTCAAGTCCGCCATGCCCGAAGGCTACGTCCAGGAGCGCA
CCATCTTCTTCAAGGACGACGGCAACTACAAGACCCGCGCCGAGGTGAAGTTCGAGGGCGACACCCTGGT
GAACCGCATCGAGCTGAAGGGCATCGACTTCAAGGAGGACGGCAACATCCTGGGGCACAAGCTGGAGTAC
AACTACAACAGCCACAACGTCTATATCATGGCCGACAAGCAGAAGAACGGCATCAAGGTGAACTTCAAGA
TCCGCCACAACATCGAGGACGGCAGCGTGCAGCTCGCCGACCACTACCAGCAGAACACCCCCATCGGCGA
CGGCCCCGTGCTGCTGCCCGA
