>Addgene plasmid #51301 | pINDUCER21-ERG | addgene partial sequence | sequence record 87637 | EF1a-R 5'-CACGGCGACTACTGCACTTA-3'
GCGGAGCCAGTACACGACATCACTTTCCCAGTTTACCCCGCGCCACCTTCTCTAGGCACCGGTTCAATTG
CCGACCCCTCCCCCCAACTTCTCGGGGACTGTGGGCGATGTGCGCTCTGCCCACTGACGGGCACCGGAGC
CTCACGACTAGGCTCGCCGTGAGGAGGGGGGCGCCCGCGGGAGGCGCCAAAACCCGGCGCGGAGGCCAGA
TCTTACGCGGCTCGCCGTGAGGAGGGGGGCGCCCGCGGGAGGCGCCAAAACCCGGCGCGGAGGCCAGATC
TTGGGTGGGTTACTCCAGACTGCCTTGGGAAAAGCGCCTCCCCTACCCGGTAGAATTTCTAGTTTAATTA
ATCATTACTAAGCGTAGTCTGGGACGTCGTATGGGTATTCGAACCGCGGGCCCTCTAGACTCGAGCGGCC
GCCACTGTGCTGGATATCAACCACTTTGTACAAGAAAGCTGGGTTGCGGCCGCACTCGAGCTAGTAGTAA
GTGCCCAGATGAGAAGGCATATGGCTGGTGGGGAGCCTAGTGTTGGGGTATATACCCCCAGTTGGTGAAT
TCCAGTATGGGTTTGGGGCAGCAAAAAAACTGGAAGATGTCACGGGGAGGGCTGGAGGGTGGGGCGCCAC
AAAGTTCATCTTCTGTGGGTGGGCGTGATAGGAGCCCATGTACG
